Addgene plasmid #241294: Syntaxin1A(E53TAG,G42H,K46H)-mCherry
Purpose: Mammalian expression of syntaxin-1(E53TAG,G42H,K46H) fused to mCherry for genetic code expansion via Amber codon supression
Depositing lab: Justin Taraska. Depositing organization: National Heart, Lung, and Blood Institute (NHLBI). Publication: A PIP2-stabilized syntaxin-1a structure mapped with transition metal ion FRET and unnatural fluorescent amino acids at the plasma membrane. Obashi K, Strub MP, Taraska JW. Structure. Volume 34, Issue 1, 8 January 2026, Pages 45-61.e4 10.1016/j.str.2025.10.001 PubMed 41290003.
Backbone
  Vector backbone: pEGFP-N1
  Backbone manufacturer: Clonetech
  Vector type: Mammalian Expression
Growth in bacteria
  Bacterial resistance: Kanamycin, 50 μg/mL
  Growth temperature: 37°C
  Growth strain: DH5alpha
  Copy number: High Copy
Gene/Insert
  Gene/Insert name: Syntaxin-1A
  Species: R. norvegicus (rat)
  Insert size (bp): 864
  Mutation: E53TAG,G42H,K46H
  Entrez Gene: Stx1a
  Promoter: CMV
  Tag / fusion protein: mCherry (C terminal on insert)
  Cloning method: Gibson Cloning
  Sequencing primers: 5′ CMV-F; 3′ SV40-pArev
Terms and licenses: Academic/Nonprofit Terms; Industry Terms: Not Available to Industry
How to cite: Syntaxin1A(E53TAG,G42H,K46H)-mCherry was a gift from Justin Taraska (Addgene plasmid # 241294 ; http://n2t.net/addgene:241294 ; RRID:Addgene_241294)
