[The description below was written by a language model from this plasmid's Addgene catalogue record and pLannotate feature annotations shown in this document.]
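Description:
Syntaxin1A(E53TAG,G42H,K46H)-mCherry is a 5,565-nt mammalian expression plasmid built on the pEGFP-N1 backbone, with mCherry annotated in the position normally occupied by the fluorescent protein of that vector. It is maintained in E. coli at high copy through a ColE1/pUC-type origin and selected with kanamycin. The NeoR/KanR gene (Tn5 aminoglycoside phosphotransferase) sits behind tandem bacterial (bla-type) and SV40 early promoters and is followed by an HSV TK polyadenylation signal, so the same marker can also confer G418 resistance in mammalian cells. An f1 origin is present as well. Short annotated fragments of ble, SV40 large T antigen and a bGH poly(A) signal appear to be backbone remnants rather than functional elements.

The payload is the 864-bp rat syntaxin-1A (Stx1a) coding sequence, inserted by Gibson assembly downstream of the human CMV immediate-early enhancer and promoter and fused at its C terminus to the red fluorescent protein mCherry, with an SV40 poly(A) signal terminating the transcript. Syntaxin-1A is a plasma-membrane SNARE protein that acts with SNAP25 and VAMP2 in vesicle fusion. Three changes are recorded: codon E53 is replaced by an amber (TAG) stop codon, and G42 and K46 are changed to histidine. The amber codon allows site-specific incorporation of an unnatural amino acid by genetic code expansion, which generally requires a suppressor tRNA and matching synthetase that this plasmid does not carry. Because mCherry lies downstream of the TAG codon, red fluorescence should report successful suppression and full-length protein. The associated publication title refers to transition metal ion FRET with fluorescent unnatural amino acids, which suggests the histidine pair serves as a metal-binding site, although the record does not say so explicitly.
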