Features (pLannotate 1.2.2; 15 found; start..end, strand, type, name):
     61..364     +  enhancer       CMV enhancer: human cytomegalovirus immediate early enhancer
    365..568     +  promoter       CMV promoter: human cytomegalovirus (CMV) immediate early promoter
    613..1476    +  CDS            Stx1a: STX1A_RAT - Also known as Sap. Experimental evidence at protein level: Swiss-Prot protein existence level 1. Plays an essential role in hormone and neurotransmitter calcium-dependent exocytosis and endocytosis (PubMed:7901002, PubMed:17301173, PubMed:18167541, PubMed:20484665, PubMed:22411134, PubMed:28813412). Part of the SNARE (Soluble NSF Attachment Receptor) complex composed of SNAP25, STX1A and VAMP2 which mediates the fusion of synaptic vesicles with the presynaptic plasma membrane (PubMed:14665625, PubMed:16888141, PubMed:19571812). STX1A and SNAP25 are localized on the plasma membrane
   1495..2199    +  CDS            mCherry: mCherry is a basic (constitutively fluorescent) red fluorescent protein published in 2004, derived from Discosoma sp.. It is reported to be a very rapidly-maturing monomer with low acid sensitivity.
   2202..2229    +  misc_feature   MCS (fragment): multiple cloning site
   2246..2330    +  CDS            large T antigen (fragment): large T antigen from SV40 (simian virus 40)
   2353..2474    +  polyA_signal   SV40 poly(A) signal: SV40 polyadenylation signal
   2508..2936    -  rep_origin     f1 ori (sequence partly withheld): f1 bacteriophage origin of replication; arrow indicates direction of (+) strand synthesis
   2963..3067    +  promoter       AmpR promoter: bla
   3069..3426    +  promoter       SV40 promoter: SV40 enhancer and early promoter
   3461..4255    +  CDS            NeoR/KanR: aminoglycoside phosphotransferase from Tn5; aph(3')-II (or nptII); confers resistance to neomycin, kanamycin, and G418 (Geneticin®)
   4276..4428    +  CDS            ble (fragment): BLE_KLEPN - Experimental evidence at protein level: Swiss-Prot protein existence level 1. Binding protein with a strong affinity to the bleomycin family of antibiotics. Binds to CL990; an antimitotic-antibiotic compound. From Klebsiella pneumoniae.
   4487..4534    +  polyA_signal   HSV TK poly(A) signal: herpes simplex virus thymidine kinase polyadenylation signal (Cole and Stacy, 1985)
   4625..4641    -  polyA_signal   bGH poly(A) signal (fragment): bovine growth hormone polyadenylation signal
   4863..5451    +  rep_origin     ori: high-copy-number ColE1/pMB1/pBR322/pUC origin of replication
>Addgene plasmid #241294 | Syntaxin1A(E53TAG,G42H,K46H)-mCherry | addgene full sequence | sequence record 481089 | Addgene NGS Result
TAGTTATTAATAGTAATCAATTACGGGGTCATTAGTTCATAGCCCATATATGGAGTTCCGCGTTACATAA
CTTACGGTAAATGGCCCGCCTGGCTGACCGCCCAACGACCCCCGCCCATTGACGTCAATAATGACGTATG
TTCCCATAGTAACGCCAATAGGGACTTTCCATTGACGTCAATGGGTGGAGTATTTACGGTAAACTGCCCA
CTTGGCAGTACATCAAGTGTATCATATGCCAAGTACGCCCCCTATTGACGTCAATGACGGTAAATGGCCC
GCCTGGCATTATGCCCAGTACATGACCTTATGGGACTTTCCTACTTGGCAGTACATCTACGTATTAGTCA
TCGCTATTACCATGGTGATGCGGTTTTGGCAGTACATCAATGGGCGTGGATAGCGGTTTGACTCACGGGG
ATTTCCAAGTCTCCACCCCATTGACGTCAATGGGAGTTTGTTTTGGCACCAAAATCAACGGGACTTTCCA
AAATGTCGTAACAACTCCGCCCCATTGACGCAAATGGGCGGTAGGCGTGTACGGTGGGAGGTCTATATAA
GCAGAGCTGGTTTAGTGAACCGTCAGATCCGCTAGCGCTACCGGTCGCCACCATGAAGGACCGAACCCAG
GAGCTCCGCACGGCCAAGGACAGCGATGACGACGATGATGTCACTGTCACTGTGGACCGAGACCGCTTCA
TGGATGAGTTCTTTGAACAGGTGGAAGAGATCCGGCACTTTATTGACCACATTGCTGAAAACGTGGAGTA
GGTGAAGAGGAAACACAGCGCCATCCTGGCCTCCCCGAACCCCGATGAGAAGACCAAGGAGGAACTGGAG
GAGCTCATGTCGGACATTAAGAAGACAGCGAACAAAGTTCGCTCCAAGCTAAAGAGCATCGAGCAGAGCA
TCGAGCAGGAGGAAGGTCTGAACCGCTCGTCGGCGGACCTGAGGATCCGGAAGACGCAGCATTCCACGCT
GTCCCGAAAGTTTGTGGAGGTCATGTCCGAGTACAACGCCACTCAGTCAGACTACCGAGAACGCTGCAAA
GGGCGCATCCAGAGGCAGCTGGAGATCACTGGCCGGACCACGACCAGTGAGGAGTTGGAAGACATGCTGG
AGAGTGGGAATCCCGCCATCTTTGCCTCTGGGATCATCATGGACTCCAGCATCTCGAAGCAGGCCCTCAG
TGAGATCGAGACCAGGCACAGTGAGATCATCAAGTTGGAGAACAGCATCCGGGAGCTACACGATATGTTC
ATGGACATGGCCATGCTGGTGGAGAGCCAGGGGGAGATGATTGACAGGATCGAGTACAATGTGGAACACG
CTGTGGACTACGTGGAGAGGGCCGTGTCTGACACCAAGAAGGCCGTCAAGTACCAGAGCAAGGCACGCAG
GAAGAAGATCATGATCATCATTTGCTGTGTGATTCTGGGCATCATCATCGCCTCCACCATCGGGGGCATC
TTTGGAGGCGGATCCGGAGGGTCTATGGTGAGCAAGGGCGAGGAGGATAACATGGCCATCATCAAGGAGT
TCATGCGCTTCAAGGTGCACATGGAGGGCTCCGTGAACGGCCACGAGTTCGAGATCGAGGGCGAGGGCGA
GGGCCGCCCCTACGAGGGCACCCAGACCGCCAAGCTGAAGGTGACCAAGGGTGGCCCCCTGCCCTTCGCC
TGGGACATCCTGTCCCCTCAGTTCATGTACGGCTCCAAGGCCTACGTGAAGCACCCCGCCGACATCCCCG
ACTACTTGAAGCTGTCCTTCCCCGAGGGCTTCAAGTGGGAGCGCGTGATGAACTTCGAGGACGGCGGCGT
GGTGACCGTGACCCAGGACTCCTCCCTGCAGGACGGCGAGTTCATCTACAAGGTGAAGCTGCGCGGCACC
AACTTCCCCTCCGACGGCCCCGTAATGCAGAAGAAGACCATGGGCTGGGAGGCCTCCTCCGAGCGGATGT
ACCCCGAGGACGGCGCCCTGAAGGGCGAGATCAAGCAGAGGCTGAAGCTGAAGGACGGCGGCCACTACGA
CGCTGAGGTCAAGACCACCTACAAGGCCAAGAAGCCCGTGCAGCTGCCCGGCGCCTACAACGTCAACATC
AAGTTGGACATCACCTCCCACAACGAGGACTACACCATCGTGGAACAGTACGAACGCGCCGAGGGCCGCC
ACTCCACCGGCGGCATGGACGAGCTGTACTGAGTCGACGGTACCGCGGGCCCGGGATCCACCGGATCTAG
ATAACTGATCATAATCAGCCATACCACATTTGTAGAGGTTTTACTTGCTTTAAAAAACCTCCCACACCTC
CCCCTGAACCTGAAACATAAAATGAATGCAATTGTTGTTGTTAACTTGTTTATTGCAGCTTATAATGGTT
ACAAATAAAGCAATAGCATCACAAATTTCACAAATAAAGCATTTTTTTCACTGCATTCTAGTTGTGGTTT
GTCCAAACTCATCAATGTATCTTAACGCGTAAATTGTAAGCGTTAATATTTTGTTAAAATTCGCGTTAAA
TTTTTGTTAAATCAGCTCATTTTTTAACCAATAGGCCGAAATCGGCAAAATCCCTTATAAATCAAAAGAA
TAGACCGAGATAGGGT
[37 nt withheld, positions 2607-2643]
AAAGAACGTGGACTCCAACGTCAAAGG
[49 nt withheld, positions 2671-2719]
T
[91 nt withheld, positions 2721-2811]
G
[124 nt withheld, positions 2813-2936]
CAGGTGGCACTTTTCGGGGAAATGTGCGCGGAACCCCTATTTGTTTATTTTTCTAAATACATTCAAATAT
GTATCCGCTCATGAGACAATAACCCTGATAAATGCTTCAATAATATTGAAAAAGGAAGAGTCCTGAGGCG
GAAAGAACCAGCTGTGGAATGTGTGTCAGTTAGGGTGTGGAAAGTCCCCAGGCTCCCCAGCAGGCAGAAG
TATGCAAAGCATGCATCTCAATTAGTCAGCAACCAGGTGTGGAAAGTCCCCAGGCTCCCCAGCAGGCAGA
AGTATGCAAAGCATGCATCTCAATTAGTCAGCAACCATAGTCCCGCCCCTAACTCCGCCCATCCCGCCCC
TAACTCCGCCCAGTTCCGCCCATTCTCCGCCCCATGGCTGACTAATTTTTTTTATTTATGCAGAGGCCGA
GGCCGCCTCGGCCTCTGAGCTATTCCAGAAGTAGTGAGGAGGCTTTTTTGGAGGCCTAGGCTTTTGCAAA
GATCGATCAAGAGACAGGATGAGGATCGTTTCGCATGATTGAACAAGATGGATTGCACGCAGGTTCTCCG
GCCGCTTGGGTGGAGAGGCTATTCGGCTATGACTGGGCACAACAGACAATCGGCTGCTCTGATGCCGCCG
TGTTCCGGCTGTCAGCGCAGGGGCGCCCGGTTCTTTTTGTCAAGACCGACCTGTCCGGTGCCCTGAATGA
ACTGCAAGACGAGGCAGCGCGGCTATCGTGGCTGGCCACGACGGGCGTTCCTTGCGCAGCTGTGCTCGAC
GTTGTCACTGAAGCGGGAAGGGACTGGCTGCTATTGGGCGAAGTGCCGGGGCAGGATCTCCTGTCATCTC
ACCTTGCTCCTGCCGAGAAAGTATCCATCATGGCTGATGCAATGCGGCGGCTGCATACGCTTGATCCGGC
TACCTGCCCATTCGACCACCAAGCGAAACATCGCATCGAGCGAGCACGTACTCGGATGGAAGCCGGTCTT
GTCGATCAGGATGATCTGGACGAAGAGCATCAGGGGCTCGCGCCAGCCGAACTGTTCGCCAGGCTCAAGG
CGAGCATGCCCGACGGCGAGGATCTCGTCGTGACCCATGGCGATGCCTGCTTGCCGAATATCATGGTGGA
AAATGGCCGCTTTTCTGGATTCATCGACTGTGGCCGGCTGGGTGTGGCGGACCGCTATCAGGACATAGCG
TTGGCTACCCGTGATATTGCTGAAGAGCTTGGCGGCGAATGGGCTGACCGCTTCCTCGTGCTTTACGGTA
TCGCCGCTCCCGATTCGCAGCGCATCGCCTTCTATCGCCTTCTTGACGAGTTCTTCTGAGCGGGACTCTG
GGGTTCGAAATGACCGACCAAGCGACGCCCAACCTGCCATCACGAGATTTCGATTCCACCGCCGCCTTCT
ATGAAAGGTTGGGCTTCGGAATCGTTTTCCGGGACGCCGGCTGGATGATCCTCCAGCGCGGGGATCTCAT
GCTGGAGTTCTTCGCCCACCCTAGGGGGAGGCTAACTGAAACACGGAAGGAGACAATACCGGAAGGAACC
CGCGCTATGACGGCAATAAAAAGACAGAATAAAACGCACGGTGTTGGGTCGTTTGTTCATAAACGCGGGG
TTCGGTCCCAGGGCTGGCACTCTGTCGATACCCCACCGAGACCCCATTGGGGCCAATACGCCCGCGTTTC
TTCCTTTTCCCCACCCCACCCCCCAAGTTCGGGTGAAGGCCCAGGGCTCGCAGCCAACGTCGGGGCGGCA
GGCCCTGCCATAGCCTCAGGTTACTCATATATACTTTAGATTGATTTAAAACTTCATTTTTAATTTAAAA
GGATCTAGGTGAAGATCCTTTTTGATAATCTCATGACCAAAATCCCTTAACGTGAGTTTTCGTTCCACTG
AGCGTCAGACCCCGTAGAAAAGATCAAAGGATCTTCTTGAGATCCTTTTTTTCTGCGCGTAATCTGCTGC
TTGCAAACAAAAAAACCACCGCTACCAGCGGTGGTTTGTTTGCCGGATCAAGAGCTACCAACTCTTTTTC
CGAAGGTAACTGGCTTCAGCAGAGCGCAGATACCAAATACTGTTCTTCTAGTGTAGCCGTAGTTAGGCCA
CCACTTCAAGAACTCTGTAGCACCGCCTACATACCTCGCTCTGCTAATCCTGTTACCAGTGGCTGCTGCC
AGTGGCGATAAGTCGTGTCTTACCGGGTTGGACTCAAGACGATAGTTACCGGATAAGGCGCAGCGGTCGG
GCTGAACGGGGGGTTCGTGCACACAGCCCAGCTTGGAGCGAACGACCTACACCGAACTGAGATACCTACA
GCGTGAGCTATGAGAAAGCGCCACGCTTCCCGAAGGGAGAAAGGCGGACAGGTATCCGGTAAGCGGCAGG
GTCGGAACAGGAGAGCGCACGAGGGAGCTTCCAGGGGGAAACGCCTGGTATCTTTATAGTCCTGTCGGGT
TTCGCCACCTCTGACTTGAGCGTCGATTTTTGTGATGCTCGTCAGGGGGGCGGAGCCTATGGAAAAACGC
CAGCAACGCGGCCTTTTTACGGTTCCTGGCCTTTTGCTGGCCTTTTGCTCACATGTTCTTTCCTGCGTTA
TCCCCTGATTCTGTGGATAACCGTATTACCGCCATGCAT
